>Addgene plasmid #186137 | B1 Integrin | addgene full sequence | sequence record 365819 | Addgene NGS Result
TGTGACCGTCTCCGGGAGCTGCATGTGTCAGAGGTTTTCACCGTCATCACCGAAACGCGCGAGGCAGCTG
CGGTAAAGCTCATCAGCGTGGTCGTGCAGCGATTCACAGATGTCTGCCTGTTCATCCGCGTCCAGCTCGT
TGAGTTTCTCCAGAAGCGTTAATGTCTGGCTTCTGATAAAGCGGGCCATGTTAAGGGCGGTTTTTTCCTG
TTTGGTCACTGATGCCTCCGTGTAAGGGGGATTTCTGTTCATGGGGGTAATGATACCGATGAAACGAGAG
AGGATGCTCACGATACGGGTTACTGATGATGAACATGCCCGGTTACTGGAACGTTGTGAGGGTAAACAAC
TGGCGGTATGGATGCGGCGGGACCAGAGAAAAATCACTCAGGGTCAATGCCAGCGCTTCGTTAATACAGA
TGTAGGTGTTCCACAGGGTAGCCAGCAGCATCCTGCGATGCAGATCCGGAACATAATGGTGCAGGGCGCT
GACTTCCGCGTTTCCAGACTTTACGAAACACGGAAACCGAAGACCATTCATGTTGTTGCTCAGGTCGCAG
ACGTTTTGCAGCAGCAGTCGCTTCACGTTCGCTCGCGTATCGGTGATTCATTCTGCTAACCAGTAAGGCA
ACCCCGCCAGCCTAGCCGGGTCCTCAACGACAGGAGCACGATCATGCGCACCCGTGGCCAGGACCCAACG
CTGCCCGAAATTCCGACACCATCGAATGGTGCAAAACCTTTCGCGGTATGGCATGATAGCGCCCGGAAGA
GAGTCAATTCAGGGTGGTGAATGTGAAACCAGTAACGTTATACGATGTCGCAGAGTATGCCGGTGTCTCT
TATCAGACCGTTTCCCGCGTGGTGAACCAGGCCAGCCACGTTTCTGCGAAAACGCGGGAAAAAGTGGAAG
CGGCGATGGCGGAGCTGAATTACATTCCCAACCGCGTGGCACAACAACTGGCGGGCAAACAGTCGTTGCT
GATTGGCGTTGCCACCTCCAGTCTGGCCCTGCACGCGCCGTCGCAAATTGTCGCGGCGATTAAATCTCGC
GCCGATCAACTGGGTGCCAGCGTGGTGGTGTCGATGGTAGAACGAAGCGGCGTCGAAGCCTGTAAAGCGG
CGGTGCACAATCTTCTCGCGCAACGCGTCAGTGGGCTGATCATTAACTATCCGCTGGATGACCAGGATGC
CATTGCTGTGGAAGCTGCCTGCACTAATGTTCCGGCGTTATTTCTTGATGTCTCTGACCAGACACCCATC
AACAGTATTATTTTCTCCCATGAAGACGGTACGCGACTGGGCGTGGAGCATCTGGTCGCATTGGGTCACC
AGCAAATCGCGCTGTTAGCGGGCCCATTAAGTTCTGTCTCGGCGCGTCTGCGTCTGGCTGGCTGGCATAA
ATATCTCACTCGCAATCAAATTCAGCCGATAGCGGAACGGGAAGGCGACTGGAGTGCCATGTCCGGTTTT
CAACAAACCATGCAAATGCTGAATGAGGGCATCGTTCCCACTGCGATGCTGGTTGCCAACGATCAGATGG
CGCTGGGCGCAATGCGCGCCATTACCGAGTCCGGGCTGCGCGTTGGTGCGGATATCTCGGTAGTGGGATA
CGACGATACCGAAGACAGCTCATGTTATATCCCGCCGTTAACCACCATCAAACAGGATTTTCGCCTGCTG
GGGCAAACCAGCGTGGACCGCTTGCTGCAACTCTCTCAGGGCCAGGCGGTGAAGGGCAATCAGCTGTTGC
CCGTCTCACTGGTGAAAAGAAAAACCACCCTGGCGCCCAATACGCAAACCGCCTCTCCCCGCGCGTTGGC
CGATTCATTAATGCAGCTGGCACGACAGGTTTCCCGACTGGAAAGCGGGCAGTGAGCGCAACGCAATTAA
TGTAAGTTAGCTCACTCATTAGGCACAATTCTCATGTTTGACAGCTTATCATCGACTGCACGGTGCACCA
ATGCTTCTGGCGTCAGGCAGCCATCGGAAGCTGTGGTATGGCTGTGCAGGTCGTAAATCACTGCATAATT
CGTGTCGCTCAAGGCGCACTCCCGTTCTGGATAATGTTTTTTGCGCCGACATCATAACGGTTCTGGCAAA
TATTCTGAAATGAGCTGTTGACAATTAATCATCGGCTCGTATAATGTGTGGAATTGTGAGCGGATAACAA
TTTCACACAGGAAACAGCCAGTCCGTTTAGGTGTTTTCACGAGCACTTCACCAACAAGGACCATAGATTA
TGAAAACTGAAGAAGGTAAACTGGTAATCTGGATTAACGGCGATAAAGGCTATAACGGTCTCGCTGAAGT
CGGTAAGAAATTCGAGAAAGATACCGGAATTAAAGTCACCGTTGAGCATCCGGATAAACTGGAAGAGAAA
TTCCCACAGGTTGCGGCAACTGGCGATGGCCCTGACATTATCTTCTGGGCACACGACCGCTTTGGTGGCT
ACGCTCAATCTGGCCTGTTGGCTGAAATCACCCCGGACAAAGCGTTCCAGGACAAGCTGTATCCGTTTAC
CTGGGATGCCGTACGTTACAACGGCAAGCTGATTGCTTACCCGATCGCTGTTGAAGCGTTATCGCTGATT
TATAACAAAGACCTGCTGCCGAACCCGCCAAAAACCTTGGAAGAGATCCCGGCGCTGGATAAAGAACTGA
AAGCGAAAGGTAAGAGCGCGCTGATGTTCAACCTGCAAGAACCGTACTTCACCTGGCCGCTGATTGCTGC
TGACGGGGGTTATGCGTTCAAGTATGAAAACGGCAAGTACGACATTAAAGACGTGGGCGTGGATAACGCT
GGCGCGAAAGCGGGTCTGACCTTCCTGGTTGACCTGATTAAAAACAAACACATGAATGCAGACACCGATT
ACTCCATCGCAGAAGCTGCCTTTAATAAAGGCGAAACAGCGATGACCATCAACGGCCCGTGGGCATGGTC
CAACATCGACACCAGCAAAGTGAATTATGGTGTAACGGTACTGCCGACCTTCAAGGGTCAACCATCCAAA
CCGTTCGTTGGCGTGCTGAGCGCAGGTATTAACGCCGCCAGTCCGAACAAAGAGCTGGCAAAAGAGTTCC
TCGAAAACTATCTGCTGACTGATGAAGGTCTGGAAGCGGTTAATAAAGACAAACCGCTGGGTGCCGTAGC
GCTGAAGTCTTACGAGGAAGAGTTGGCGAAAGATCCACGTATTGCCGCCACCATGGAAAACGCCCAGAAA
GGTGAAATCATGCCGAACATCCCGCAGATGTCCGCTTTCTGGTATGCCGTGCGTACTGCGGTGATCAACG
CCGCCAGCGGTCGTCAGACTGTCGATGAAGCCCTGAAAGACGCGCAGACTAATTCGAGCTCGAACAACAA
CAACAATAACAATAACAACAACCTCGGGATCGAGGGAAGGATTTCAGAATTTGAAAACCTGTATTTTCAG
GGCGGTTCGCTCGAGTGTAAACTGCTTATGATCATTCATGATCGCCGCGAATTTGCCAAATTTGAGAAGG
AAAAAATGAACGCTAAATGGGATACGGGCGAAAACCCCATTTACAAGTCAGCTGTGACGACCGTTGTAAA
CCCGAAGTATGAGGGGAAACTGCCTGAAACAGGATAATAGGGATCCTCTAGAGTCGACCTGCAGGCAAGC
TTGCATCACCACCATCACCATTAATAGCTTGGCACTGGCCGTCGTTTTACAACGTCGTGACTGGGAAAAC
CCTGGCGTTACCCAACTTAATCGCCTTGCAGCACATCCCCCTTTCGCCAGCTGGCGTAATAGCGAAGAGG
CCCGCACCGATCGCCCTTCCCAACAGTTGCGCAGCCTGAATGGCGAATGGCAGCTTGGCTGTTTTGGCGG
ATGAGATAAGATTTTCAGCCTGATACAGATTAAATCAGAACGCAGAAGCGGTCTGATAAAACAGAATTTG
CCTGGCGGCAGTAGCGCGGTGGTCCCACCTGACCCCATGCCGAACTCAGAAGTGAAACGCCGTAGCGCCG
ATGGTAGTGTGGGGTCTCCCCATGCGAGAGTAGGGAACTGCCAGGCATCAAATAAAACGAAAGGCTCAGT
CGAAAGACTGGGCCTTTCGTTTTATCTGTTGTTTGTCGGTGAACGCTCTCCTGAGTAGGACAAATCCGCC
GGGAGCGGATTTGAACGTTGCGAAGCAACGGCCCGGAGGGTGGCGGGCAGGACGCCCGCCATAAACTGCC
AGGCATCAAATTAAGCAGAAGGCCATCCTGACGGATGGCCTTTTTGCGTTTCTACAAACTCTTTTGTTTA
TTTTTCTAAATACATTCAAATATGTATCCGCTCATGAGACAATAACCCTGATAAATGCTTCAATAATATT
GAAAAAGGAAGAGTATGAGTATTCAACATTTCCGTGTCGCCCTTATTCCCTTTTTTGCGGCATTTTGCCT
TCCTGTTTTTGCTCACCCAGAAACGCTGGTGAAAGTAAAAGATGCTGAAGATCAGTTGGGTGCACGAGTG
GGTTACATCGAACTGGATCTCAACAGCGGTAAGATCCTTGAGAGTTTTCGCCCCGAAGAACGTTTCCCAA
TGATGAGCACTTTTAAAGTTCTGCTATGTGGCGCGGTATTATCCCGTGTTGACGCCGGGCAAGAGCAACT
CGGTCGCCGCATACACTATTCTCAGAATGACTTGGTTGAGTACTCACCAGTCACAGAAAAGCATCTTACG
GATGGCATGACAGTAAGAGAATTATGCAGTGCTGCCATAACCATGAGTGATAACACTGCGGCCAACTTAC
TTCTGACAACGATCGGAGGACCGAAGGAGCTAACCGCTTTTTTGCACAACATGGGGGATCATGTAACTCG
CCTTGATCGTTGGGAACCGGAGCTGAATGAAGCCATACCAAACGACGAGCGTGACACCACGATGCCTGTA
GCAATGGCAACAACGTTGCGCAAACTATTAACTGGCGAACTACTTACTCTAGCTTCCCGGCAACAATTAA
TAGACTGGATGGAGGCGGATAAAGTTGCAGGACCACTTCTGCGCTCGGCCCTTCCGGCTGGCTGGTTTAT
TGCTGATAAATCTGGAGCCGGTGAGCGTGGGTCTCGCGGTATCATTGCAGCACTGGGGCCAGATGGTAAG
CCCTCCCGTATCGTAGTTATCTACACGACGGGGAGTCAGGCAACTATGGATGAACGAAATAGACAGATCG
CTGAGATAGGTGCCTCACTGATTAAGCATTGGTAACTGTCAGACCAAGTTTACTCATATATACTTTAGAT
TGATT
[38 nt withheld, positions 5256-5293]
A
[37 nt withheld, positions 5295-5331]
ATTTTGTTAAAATTCGCGTTAAATTTTTGTTAAATCAGCTCATTTTTTAACCAATAGGCCGAAATCGGCA
AAATCCCTTATAAATCAAAAGAATAGCCCGAGATAGGGT
[37 nt withheld, positions 5441-5477]
AAAGAACGTGGACTCCAACGTCAAAGG
[141 nt withheld, positions 5505-5645]
G
[125 nt withheld, positions 5647-5771]
AAAGGATCTAGGTGAAGATCCTTTTTGATAATCTCATGACCAAAATCCCTTAACGTGAGTTTTCGTTCCA
CTGAGCGTCAGACCCCGTAGAAAAGATCAAAGGATCTTCTTGAGATCCTTTTTTTCTGCGCGTAATCTGC
TGCTTGCAAACAAAAAAACCACCGCTACCAGCGGTGGTTTGTTTGCCGGATCAAGAGCTACCAACTCTTT
TTCCGAAGGTAACTGGCTTCAGCAGAGCGCAGATACCAAATACTGTCCTTCTAGTGTAGCCGTAGTTAGG
CCACCACTTCAAGAACTCTGTAGCACCGCCTACATACCTCGCTCTGCTAATCCTGTTACCAGTGGCTGCT
GCCAGTGGCGATAAGTCGTGTCTTACCGGGTTGGACTCAAGACGATAGTTACCGGATAAGGCGCAGCGGT
CGGGCTGAACGGGGGGTTCGTGCACACAGCCCAGCTTGGAGCGAACGACCTACACCGAACTGAGATACCT
ACAGCGTGAGCTATGAGAAAGCGCCACGCTTCCCGAAGGGAGAAAGGCGGACAGGTATCCGGTAAGCGGC
AGGGTCGGAACAGGAGAGCGCACGAGGGAGCTTCCAGGGGGAAACGCCTGGTATCTTTATAGTCCTGTCG
GGTTTCGCCACCTCTGACTTGAGCGTCGATTTTTGTGATGCTCGTCAGGGGGGCGGAGCCTATGGAAAAA
CGCCAGCAACGCGGCCTTTTTACGGTTCCTGGCCTTTTGCTGGCCTTTTGCTCACATGTTCTTTCCTGCG
TTATCCCCTGATTCTGTGGATAACCGTATTACCGCCTTTGAGTGAGCTGATACCGCTCGCCGCAGCCGAA
CGACCGAGCGCAGCGAGTCAGTGAGCGAGGAAGCGGAAGAGCGCCTGATGCGGTATTTTCTCCTTACGCA
TCTGTGCGGTATTTCACACCGCATGTGGTGCACTCTCAGTACACCGCATGTGGTGCACTCTCAGTACAAT
CTGCTCTGATGCCGCATAGTTAAGCCAGTATACACTCCGCTATCGCTACGTGACTGGGTCATGGCTGCGC
CCCGACACCCGCCAACACCCGCTGACGCGCCCTGACGGGCTTGTCTGCTCCCGGCATCCGCTTACAGACA
AGC
Features (pLannotate 1.2.2; 22 found; start..end, strand, type, name):
     28..219     -  CDS            rop: Rop protein, which maintains plasmids at low copy number; rop
    236..616     +  CDS            YPB1_ECOLX: Protein predicted: Swiss-Prot protein existence level 4. From Escherichia coli.
    715..792     +  promoter       lacIq promoter: lacI (mutant); In the lacIq allele, a single base change in the promoter boosts expression of the lacI gene about 10-fold.
    793..1875    +  CDS            lacI: lac repressor; lacI; The lac repressor binds to the lac operator to inhibit transcription in E. coli. This inhibition can be relieved by adding lactose or isopropyl-β-D-thiogalactopyranoside (IPTG).
   1888..1909    +  protein_bind   CAP binding site: CAP binding activates transcription in the presence of cAMP. E. coli catabolite activator protein
   1928..1945    +  promoter       tet promoter (fragment): E. coli promoter for tetracycline efflux protein gene
   2118..2146    +  promoter       tac promoter: strong E. coli promoter; hybrid between the trp and lac UV5 promoters
   2154..2170    +  protein_bind   lac operator: The lac repressor binds to the lac operator to inhibit transcription in E. coli. This inhibition can be relieved by adding lactose or isopropyl-β-D-thiogalactopyranoside (IPTG). lac repressor encoded by lacI
   2240..3340    +  CDS            MBP: maltose binding protein from E. coli; malE (mutated); This version of the gene does not encode a signal sequence, so MBP will remain in the cytosol.
   3413..3433    +  CDS            TEV site: tobacco etch virus (TEV) protease recognition and cleavage site
   3449..3589    +  CDS            ITGB1 (fragment): ITB1_BOVIN - Experimental evidence at protein level: Swiss-Prot protein existence level 1. Integrins alpha-1/beta-1, alpha-2/beta-1, alpha-10/beta-1 and alpha-11/beta-1 are receptors for collagen. Integrins alpha-1/beta-1 and alpha-2/beta-2 recognize the proline-hydroxylated sequence G-F-P-G- E-R in collagen. Integrins alpha-2/beta-1, alpha-3/beta-1, alpha- 4/beta-1, alpha-5/beta-1, alpha-8/beta-1, alpha-10/beta-1, alpha- 11/beta-1 and alpha-V/beta-1 are receptors for fibronectin. Alpha- 4/beta-1 recognizes one or more domains within the alternatively spliced CS-1 and CS-5 regions of fibronect
   3610..3637    +  misc_feature   MCS (fragment): pUC18/19 multiple cloning site
   3673..3827    +  CDS            lacZα (fragment): LacZα fragment of β-galactosidase; lacZ fragment
   3920..4035    +  ncRNA          5S rRNA: Accession: RF00001 - 5S ribosomal RNA
   4039..4125    +  terminator     rrnB T1 terminator: Escherichia coli rrnB; transcription terminator T1 from the E. coli rrnB gene
   4217..4244    +  terminator     rrnB T2 terminator: transcription terminator T2 from the E. coli rrnB gene
   4263..4354    +  promoter       AmpR promoter: bla
   4355..5215    +  CDS            AmpR: β-lactamase; bla; confers resistance to ampicillin, carbenicillin, and related antibiotics
   5257..5770    -  rep_origin     M13 ori (sequence partly withheld): M13 bacteriophage origin of replication; arrow indicates direction of (+) strand synthesis
   5881..6469    +  rep_origin     ori: high-copy-number ColE1/pMB1/pBR322/pUC origin of replication
   6655..6724    -  misc_feature   bom (fragment): basis of mobility region from pBR322
   6722..6820    -  misc_feature   bom (fragment): basis of mobility region from pBR322
