[The description below was written by a language model from this plasmid's Addgene catalogue record and pLannotate feature annotations shown in this document.]
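Description:
B1 Integrin is a bacterial expression plasmid built on the pMal-RTH backbone for producing the cytosolic domain of human beta1 integrin (ITGB1) as a recombinant fusion protein in E. coli. It is selected with ampicillin through the bla (AmpR) gene and replicates from a ColE1/pMB1-type origin. The presence of the rop gene, which restrains copy number, is consistent with the catalogue's low-copy designation. The backbone also carries an M13 phage origin and fragments of the pBR322 bom region.

The short synthesized ITGB1 insert (177 bp, cloned between XhoI and BamHI) sits downstream of a signal-sequence-less maltose binding protein, so the fusion remains in the cytoplasm. A TEV protease recognition site lies between MBP and the integrin tail, allowing the solubility and affinity tag to be removed after purification. The catalogue lists the promoter simply as "Lac", whereas the feature table annotates it more specifically as the hybrid tac promoter with a lac operator. Repression comes from plasmid-encoded lacI driven by the lacIq promoter, which makes expression IPTG-inducible. Transcription ends at the rrnB T1 and T2 terminators, with residual polylinker and lacZα fragments from the pMAL lineage lying between the insert and the terminators. The record notes a His6 sequence after the stop codon that is not translated, so the protein carries only the N-terminal MBP tag. The automated annotation matched the insert to the bovine ITGB1 entry, but the catalogue gives the species as human.

The associated publication concerns phase separation in integrin clustering and nascent adhesion formation, which suggests the purified tail was used for in vitro biochemical work on that topic.
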