Addgene plasmid #186137: B1 Integrin
Purpose: For expression of recombinant beta1 integrin cytosolic domain in bacteria
Depositing lab: Michael Rosen. Depositing organization: University of Texas Southwestern Medical Center. Publication: Synergistic phase separation of two pathways promotes integrin clustering and nascent adhesion formation. Case LB, De Pasquale M, Henry L, Rosen MK. Elife. 2022 Jan 20;11. pii: 72588. doi: 10.7554/eLife.72588. PubMed 35049497.
Backbone
  Vector backbone: pMal-RTH
  Backbone size w/o insert (bp): 6600
  Vector type: Bacterial Expression
Growth in bacteria
  Bacterial resistance: Ampicillin, 100 μg/mL
  Growth temperature: 37°C
  Growth strain: DH5alpha
  Copy number: Low Copy
Gene/Insert
  Gene/Insert name: ITGB1
  Species: H. sapiens (human)
  Insert size (bp): 177
  Entrez Gene: ITGB1 (a.k.a. CD29, FNRB, GPIIA, MDF2, MSK12, VLA-BETA, VLAB)
  Promoter: Lac
  Tag / fusion protein: MBP (N terminal on insert); untranslated His6 after stop codon (C terminal on insert)
  Cloning method: Restriction Enzyme; 5′ cloning site XhoI (not destroyed); 3′ cloning site BamHI (not destroyed)
  Sequencing primers: 5′ pMAL-Fwd; 3′ pMAL-Rev
Resource information
  A portion of this plasmid was derived from a plasmid made by: Synthesized
Terms and licenses: Academic/Nonprofit Terms; Industry Terms: Not Available to Industry
How to cite: B1 Integrin was a gift from Michael Rosen (Addgene plasmid # 186137 ; http://n2t.net/addgene:186137 ; RRID:Addgene_186137)
